Addgene plasmid #34226: KHBD00068
Depositing lab: Bart Deplancke. Depositing organization: Swiss Federal Institute of Technology (EPFL). Publication: Automated protein-DNA interaction screening of Drosophila regulatory elements. Korneel Hens, Jean-Daniel Feuz, Alina Isakova, Antonina Lagovitina, Andreas Massouras, Julien Bryois, Patrick Callaerts, Susan E. Celniker, Bart Deplancke. Nat Methods. 2011 Oct 30;8(12):1065-70. 10.1038/nmeth.1763 PubMed 22037703.
Backbone
  Vector backbone: pDONR221
  Backbone manufacturer: Invitrogen
  Backbone size w/o insert (bp): 2536
  Vector type: Gateway Donor Vector
Growth in bacteria
  Bacterial resistance: Kanamycin, 50 μg/mL
  Growth temperature: 37°C
  Growth strain: DH5alpha
  Copy number: High Copy
Gene/Insert
  Gene/Insert name: CG13123 (alt names: FBgn0032150; CG13123)
  Species: D. melanogaster (fly)
  Insert size (bp): 969
  Entrez Gene: CG13123 (a.k.a. Dmel_CG13123, Dmel\CG13123)
  Cloning method: Gateway Cloning
  Sequencing primers: 5′ M13F; 3′ M13R
Terms and licenses: Academic/Nonprofit Terms; Industry Terms: Not Available to Industry
Depositor comments: Please note that the ORFs in this collection were cloned open-ended (without a stop codon).
How to cite: KHBD00068 was a gift from Bart Deplancke (Addgene plasmid # 34226 ; http://n2t.net/addgene:34226 ; RRID:Addgene_34226)
