[The description below was written by a language model from this plasmid's Addgene catalogue record.]
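Description:
KHBD00068 is a Gateway clone built on the Invitrogen pDONR221 backbone and carrying the open reading frame of the Drosophila melanogaster gene CG13123 (FBgn0032150). The insert is recorded as 969 bp in a backbone of about 2.5 kb without insert. The plasmid is maintained at high copy in standard E. coli cloning strains under kanamycin selection. Although it is catalogued as a donor vector, an ORF inserted into pDONR221 by Gateway recombination normally yields an entry clone, in which the insert is flanked by attL sites and replaces the original ccdB/chloramphenicol counter-selection cassette. The record itself does not list these features, and no feature table is provided. M13 forward and reverse priming sites flank the cloning region and are used for sequence verification.

pDONR221 is a shuttle backbone with no promoter to drive the insert, so the construct is not meant for expression on its own. It serves instead as a source from which the CG13123 coding sequence can be moved by LR recombination into any compatible destination vector. The depositor notes that ORFs in this collection were cloned open-ended, without a stop codon, so the coding sequence can be read through into a C-terminal tag or fusion partner supplied by the destination vector. N-terminal fusions are also possible, provided the destination vector supplies a downstream stop. The clone belongs to a Drosophila ORF collection associated with a study on automated screening of protein-DNA interactions at fly regulatory elements. This suggests its intended use is building fusion constructs for such interaction assays, though the record does not describe the function of CG13123.
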