>Addgene plasmid #34226 | KHBD00068 | depositor partial sequence | sequence record 40793 | KHBD00068 sequence 969 bps
ATGGACCTGCGTAAACTGTGCCGCATTTGCTTCGTGGACAGCGCTTCGGTGGATATACGGGAGCACAGGA
GCGGTGGCAGTTCGGATCAGACAGTCCTCCAGCTGATAGAAGCCATGTTCGGCTGGAACATAGCACTTAA
TCTTACTGAGGAGCTGCCCATGATCTGTAATGATTGCTTGGAAGATTGCCTGCAGCAGTACGCCTTCTTC
AGGAAGCTAACGTTCGCCAATCAGCAGCTACTGCAGCTCTACAACGAGGCGGAGGTAGAAATGTGCCAAG
TTAAGATGGACGCAACGGAGGAAGAGCCCGAAAACCAGGCTAGTGATGAATTCGAGATACTGGAGGAATT
CAGGAGGATACCACTGGATTATGTGGTTTTAGACCCCGATCGTCCTACAGAAACAAGACAAACGAGGAGA
AGGACGGATAGCTGTACGAAACCCTCTCAAAGGCTGGCCAACCAAGATTCGCTGATTGTCTCCGAGTTTT
TACCTGCCACCACAGCCCAACCACGACTGGATCTATCCGACTCTCAGCTGGAGCAACTGGAATCCCCAGC
ATACGAGATGCGCACCGTGGACTATGCTGCCGTCGAACTGAAACACTACAACCTGGACGAGTACAACGAG
GCCAATCGCCTGCTGGACGTGGAGCCCAGTGGCAGCCAGGCCATCTACAAGTGCCAGTACTGCCCACTGG
CTTATGCCTCGCCTCAATATCTGAAAACCCACGTGCGCAATTCGCACGTCTGCAAGTACTGCACCACCGC
CTTCGCCAAGGTTCGCGATCTCAATGAGCATATTCGGCAGAAGCATCCGCATCACCAGTGCGTTGTCTGC
TCCAACAACTTTAGTACCAGTAGCAATCTGAGGGCTCACTTAAAGAAAATTCATGGAGTTCAGCTGCCCG
CACAGGTGGCACTGCTGGATTACAGGCCAGCCAGTCAGGATCGGGATAATCCGCGCTCA
