>Addgene plasmid #34226 | KHBD00068 | addgene partial sequence | sequence record 41823 | M13-Rev 5'-CAGGAAACAGCTATGACC-3'
TTTTATTTTGACTGATAGTGACCTGTTCGTTGCAACAAATTGATAAGCAATGCTTTCTTATAATGCCAAC
TTTGTACAAGAAAGTTGGCAATGAGCGCGGATTATCCCGATCCTGACTGGCTGGCCTGTAATCCAGCAGT
GCCACCTGTGCGGGCAGCTGAACTCCATGAATTTTCTTTAAGTGAGCCCTCAGATTGCTACTGGTACTAA
AGTTGTTGGAGCAGACAACGCACTGGTGATGCGGATGCTTCTGCCGAATATGCTCATTGAGATCGCGAAC
CTTGGCGAAGGCGGTGGTGCAGTACTTGCAGACGTGCGAATTGCGCACGTGGGTTTTCAGATATTGAGGC
GAGGCATAAGCCAGTGGGCAGTACTGGCACTTGTAGATGGCCTGGCTGCCACTGGGCTCCACGTCCAGCA
GGCGATTGGCCTCGTTGTACTCGTCCAGGTTGTAGTGTTTCAGTTCGACGGCAGCATAGTCCACGGTGCG
CATCTCGTATGCTGGGGATTCCAGTTGCTCCAGCTGAGAGTCGGATAGATCCAGTCGTGGTTGGGCTGTG
GTGGCAGGTAAAAACTCGGAGACAATCAGCGAATCTTGGTTGGCCAGCCTTTGAGAGGGTTTCGTACAGC
TATCCGTCCTTCTCCTCGTTTGTCTTGTTTCTGTAGGACGATCGGGGTCTAAAACCACATAATCCAGTGG
TATCCTCCTGAATTCCTCCAGTATCTCGAATTCATCACTAGCCTGGTTTTCGGGCTCTTCCTCCGTTGCG
TCCATCTTAACTTGGCACATTTCTACCTCCGCCTCGTTGTAGAGCTGCAG
